>Addgene plasmid #55564 | mTurquoise-Keratin-17 | depositor partial sequence | sequence record 85971 | insert sequence
GACGTCAGATCCGCTAGCACCATGAGCTTCACCACTCGCTCCACCTTCTCCACCAACTACCGGTCCCTGG
GCTCTGTCCAGGCGCCCAGCTACGGCGCCCGGCCGGTCAGCAGCGCGGCCAGCGTCTATGCAGGCGCTGG
GGGCTCTGGTTCCCGGATCTCCGTGTCCCGCTCCACCAGCTTCAGGGGCGGCATGGGGTCCGGGGGCCTG
GCCACCGGGATAGCCGGGGGTCTGGCAGGAATGGGAGGCATCCAGAACGAGAAGGAGACCATGCAAAGCC
TGAACGACCGCCTGGCCTCTTACCTGGACAGAGTGAGGAGCCTGGAGACCGAGAACCGGAGGCTGGAGAG
CAAAATCCGGGAGCACTTGGAGAAGAAGGGACCCCAGGTCAGAGACTGGAGCCATTACTTCAAGATCATC
GAGGACCTGAGGGCTCAGATCTTCGCAAATACTGTGGACAATGCCCGCATCGTTCTGCAGATTGACAATG
CCCGTCTTGCTGCTGATGACTTTAGAGTCAAGTATGAGACAGAGCTGGCCATGCGCCAGTCTGTGGAGAA
CGACATCCATGGGCTCCGCAAGGTCATTGATGACACCAATATCACACGACTGCAGCTGGAGACAGAGATC
GAGGCTCTCAAGGAGGAGCTGCTCTTCATGAAGAAGAACCACGAAGAGGAAGTAAAAGGCCTACAAGCCC
AGATTGCCAGCTCTGGGTTGACCGTGGAGGTAGATGCCCCCAAATCTCAGGACCTCGCCAAGATCATGGC
AGACATCCGGGCCCAATATGACGAGCTGGCTCGGAAGAACCGAGAGGAGCTAGACAAGTACTGGTCTCAG
CAGATTGAGGAGAGCACCACAGTGGTCACCACACAGTCTGCTGAGGTTGGAGCTGCTGAGACGACGCTCA
CAGAGCTGAGACGTACAGTCCAGTCCTTGGAGATCGACCTGGACTCCATGAGAAATCTGAAGGCCAGCTT
GGAGAACAGCCTGAGGGAGGTGGAGGCCCGCTACGCCCTACAGATGGAGCAGCTCAACGGGATCCTGCTG
CACCTTGAGTCAGAGCTGGCACAGACCCGGGCAGAGGGACAGCGCCAGGCCCAGGAGTATGAGGCCCTGC
TGAACATCAAGGTCAAGCTGGAGGCTGAGATCGCCACCTACCGCCGCCTGCTGGAAGATGGCGAGGACTT
TAATCTTGGTGATGCCTTGGACAGCAGCAACTCCATGCAAACCATCCAAAAGACCACCACCCGCCGGATA
GTGGATGGCAAAGTGGTGTCTGAGACCAATGACACCAAAGTTCTGAGGCATCGAATTCTGCAGTCGACGG
TACCGCGGGCCCGGGATCCACCGGTCGCCACCATGGTGAGCAAGGGCGAGGAGCTGTTCACCGGGGTGGT
GCCCATCCTGGTCGAGCTGGACGGCGACGTAAACGGCCACAAGTTCAGCGTGTCCGGCGAGGGCGAGGGC
GATGCCACCTACGGCAAGCTGACCCTGAAGTTCATCTGCACCACCGGCAAGCTGCCCGTGCCCTGGCCCA
CCCTCGTGACCACCCTGTCCTGGGGCGTGCAGTGCTTCGCCCGCTACCCCGACCACATGAAGCAGCACGA
CTTCTTCAAGTCCGCCATGCCCGAAGGCTACGTCCAGGAGCGCACCATCTTCTTCAAGGACGACGGCAAC
TACAAGACCCGCGCCGAGGTGAAGTTCGAGGGCGACACCCTGGTGAACCGCATCGAGCTGAAGGGCATCG
ACTTCAAGGAGGACGGCAACATCCTGGGGCACAAGCTGGAGTACAACTACATCAGCGACAACGTCTATAT
CACCGCCGACAAGCAGAAGAACGGCATCAAGGCCAACTTCAAGATCCGCCACAACATCGAGGACGGCGGC
GTGCAGCTCGCCGACCACTACCAGCAGAACACCCCCATCGGCGACGGCCCCGTGCTGCTGCCCGACAACC
ACTACCTGAGCACCCAGTCCAAGCTGAGCAAAGACCCCAACGAGAAGCGCGATCACATGGTCCTGCTGGA
GTTCGTGACCGCCGCCGGGATCACTCTCGGCATGGACGAGCTGTACAAGTAAAGCGGCCGCGACTCTAGA
TCATAATCAGCCATACCACA
