[The description below was written by a language model from this plasmid's Addgene catalogue record.]
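Description:
mTurquoise-Keratin-17 is a mammalian expression plasmid for visualising the cytokeratin intermediate-filament network with a cyan fluorescent fusion protein. Despite its name, the record explicitly notes that the insert is human keratin 18 (KRT18, also known as CK-18 or K18), not keratin 17. What the "17" in the name refers to is not stated. The keratin coding sequence carries a V282L substitution relative to the reference transcript, and the record does not say whether this change is deliberate or has any functional consequence.

The insert sits in an mTurquoise backbone of about 4.75 kb without the insert. A CMV promoter drives strong constitutive expression in mammalian cells. The mTurquoise tag is supplied by the backbone and fused to the C terminus of keratin, so the fluorescent protein follows the keratin sequence. The listed 3′ sequencing primer implies an SV40 polyadenylation signal downstream of the fusion. mTurquoise is a bright cyan variant, recorded here with excitation at 434 nm and emission at 474 nm.

The plasmid is maintained at high copy number in E. coli under kanamycin selection. A neomycin resistance marker allows G418 selection of stably transfected mammalian cells. The bacterial origin of replication is not specified, the cloning method is listed as unknown, and no feature table is provided, so linker details and exact junctions cannot be described. The construct is typically used as a localisation marker for live- or fixed-cell imaging of keratin filaments, and its cyan emission suits multicolour experiments with spectrally distinct fluorescent proteins.
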