Addgene plasmid #55564: mTurquoise-Keratin-17
Purpose: Note- This plasmid contains Keratin 18. Localization: Cytokeratin, Excitation: 434, Emission: 474
Depositing lab: Michael Davidson. Depositing organization: Florida State University, Tallahassee.
Backbone
  Vector backbone: mTurquoise
  Backbone size w/o insert (bp): 4750
  Vector type: Mammalian Expression
  Selectable markers: Neomycin (select with G418)
Growth in bacteria
  Bacterial resistance: Kanamycin, 50 μg/mL
  Growth temperature: 37°C
  Growth strain: DH5alpha
  Copy number: High Copy
Gene/Insert
  Gene/Insert name: Keratin (alt name: NM_199187.1)
  Species: H. sapiens (human)
  Mutation: V282L
  Entrez Gene: KRT18 (a.k.a. CK-18, CYK18, K18)
  Promoter: CMV
  Tag / fusion protein: mTurquoise (C terminal on backbone)
  Cloning method: Unknown
  Sequencing primers: 5′ CMV-F; 3′ SV40pA-R
Terms and licenses: Academic/Nonprofit Terms; Industry Terms
Depositor comments: . Excitation = 434; Emission = 474
How to cite: mTurquoise-Keratin-17 was a gift from Michael Davidson (Addgene plasmid # 55564 ; http://n2t.net/addgene:55564 ; RRID:Addgene_55564)
